>Addgene plasmid #194836 | MAC-C Sars-CoV-2 S_E484K | addgene full sequence | sequence record 386198 | Addgene Partial NGS Result
TGCGCTCACTGCCCGCTTTCCAGTCGGGAAACCTGTCGTGCCAGCTGCATTAATGAATCGGCCAACGCGC
GGGGAGAGGCGGTTTGCGTATTGGGCGCTCTTCCGCTTCCTCGCTCACTGACTCGCTGCGCTCGGTCGTT
CGGCTGCGGCGAGCGGTATCAGCTCACTCAAAGGCGGTAATACGGTTATCCACAGAATCAGGGGATAACG
CAGGAAAGAACATGTGAGCAAAAGGCCAGCAAAAGGCCAGGAACCGTAAAAAGGCCGCGTTGCTGGCGTT
TTTCCATAGGCTCCGCCCCCCTGACGAGCATCACAAAAATCGACGCTCAAGTCAGAGGTGGCGAAACCCG
ACAGGACTATAAAGATACCAGGCGTTTCCCCCTGGAAGCTCCCTCGTGCGCTCTCCTGTTCCGACCCTGC
CGCTTACCGGATACCTGTCCGCCTTTCTCCCTTCGGGAAGCGTGGCGCTTTCTCATAGCTCACGCTGTAG
GTATCTCAGTTCGGTGTAGGTCGTTCGCTCCAAGCTGGGCTGTGTGCACGAACCCCCCGTTCAGCCCGAC
CGCTGCGCCTTATCCGGTAACTATCGTCTTGAGTCCAACCCGGTAAGACACGACTTATCGCCACTGGCAG
CAGCCACTGGTAACAGGATTAGCAGAGCGAGGTATGTAGGCGGTGCTACAGAGTTCTTGAAGTGGTGGCC
TAACTACGGCTACACTAGAAGAACAGTATTTGGTATCTGCGCTCTGCTGAAGCCAGTTACCTTCGGAAAA
AGAGTTGGTAGCTCTTGATCCGGCAAACAAACCACCGCTGGTAGCGGTGGTTTTTTTGTTTGCAAGCAGC
AGATTACGCGCAGAAAAAAAGGATCTCAAGAAGATCCTTTGATCTTTTCTACGGGGTCTGACGCTCAGTG
GAACGAAAACTCACGTTAAGGGATTTTGGTCATGAGATTATCAAAAAGGATCTTCACCTAGATCCTTTTA
AATTAAAAATGAAGTTTTAAATCAATCTAAAGTATATATGAGTAAACTTGGTCTGACAGTTACCAATGCT
TAATCAGTGAGGCACCTATCTCAGCGATCTGTCTATTTCGTTCATCCATAGTTGCCTGACTCCCCGTCGT
GTAGATAACTACGATACGGGAGGGCTTACCATCTGGCCCCAGTGCTGCAATGATACCGCGAGACCCACGC
TCACCGGCTCCAGATTTATCAGCAATAAACCAGCCAGCCGGAAGGGCCGAGCGCAGAAGTGGTCCTGCAA
CTTTATCCGCCTCCATCCAGTCTATTAATTGTTGCCGGGAAGCTAGAGTAAGTAGTTCGCCAGTTAATAG
TTTGCGCAACGTTGTTGCCATTGCTACAGGCATCGTGGTGTCACGCTCGTCGTTTGGTATGGCTTCATTC
AGCTCCGGTTCCCAACGATCAAGGCGAGTTACATGATCCCCCATGTTGTGCAAAAAAGCGGTTAGCTCCT
TCGGTCCTCCGATCGTTGTCAGAAGTAAGTTGGCCGCAGTGTTATCACTCATGGTTATGGCAGCACTGCA
TAATTCTCTTACTGTCATGCCATCCGTAAGATGCTTTTCTGTGACTGGTGAGTACTCAACCAAGTCATTC
TGAGAATAGTGTATGCGGCGACCGAGTTGCTCTTGCCCGGCGTCAATACGGGATAATACCGCGCCACATA
GCAGAACTTTAAAAGTGCTCATCATTGGAAAACGTTCTTCGGGGCGAAAACTCTCAAGGATCTTACCGCT
GTTGAGATCCAGTTCGATGTAACCCACTCGTGCACCCAACTGATCTTCAGCATCTTTTACTTTCACCAGC
GTTTCTGGGTGAGCAAAAACAGGAAGGCAAAATGCCGCAAAAAAGGGAATAAGGGCGACACGGAAATGTT
GAATACTCATACTCTTCCTTTTTCAATATTATTGAAGCATTTATCAGGGTTATTGTCTCATGAGCGGATA
CATATTTGAATGTATTTAGAAAAATAAACAAATAGGGGTTCCGCGCACATTTCCCCGAAAAGTGCCACCT
GACGTCGACGGATCGGGAGATCTCCCGATCCCCTATGGTGCACTCTCAGTACAATCTGCTCTGATGCCGC
ATAGTTAAGCCAGTATCTGCTCCCTGCTTGTGTGTTGGAGGTCGCTGAGTAGTGCGCGAGCAAAATTTAA
GCTACAACAAGGCAAGGCTTGACCGACAATTGCATGAAGAATCTGCTTAGGGTTAGGCGTTTTGCGCTGC
TTCGCGATGTACGGGCCAGATATACGCGTTGACATTGATTATTGACTAGTTATTAATAGTAATCAATTAC
GGGGTCATTAGTTCATAGCCCATATATGGAGTTCCGCGTTACATAACTTACGGTAAATGGCCCGCCTGGC
TGACCGCCCAACGACCCCCGCCCATTGACGTCAATAATGACGTATGTTCCCATAGTAACGCCAATAGGGA
CTTTCCATTGACGTCAATGGGTGGAGTATTTACGGTAAACTGCCCACTTGGCAGTACATCAAGTGTATCA
TATGCCAAGTACGCCCCCTATTGACGTCAATGACGGTAAATGGCCCGCCTGGCATTATGCCCAGTACATG
ACCTTATGGGACTTTCCTACTTGGCAGTACATCTACGTATTAGTCATCGCTATTACCATGGTGATGCGGT
TTTGGCAGTACATCAATGGGCGTGGATAGCGGTTTGACTCACGGGGATTTCCAAGTCTCCACCCCATTGA
CGTCAATGGGAGTTTGTTTTGGCACCAAAATCAACGGGACTTTCCAAAATGTCGTAACAACTCCGCCCCA
TTGACGCAAATGGGCGGTAGGCGTGTACGGTGGGAGGTCTATATAAGCAGAGCTCTCCCTATCAGTGATA
GAGATCTCCCTATCAGTGATAGAGATCGTCGACGAGCTCGTTTAGTGAACCGTCAGATCGCCTGGAGACG
CCATCCACGCTGTTTTGACCTCCATAGAAGACACCGGGACCGATCCAGCCTCCGGACTCTAGCGTTTAAA
CTTAAGCTTGGTACCGAGCTCGGATCCACTAGTCCAGTGTGGTGGAATTCTGCAGATATCAACAAGTTTG
TACAAAAAAGTTGGCATGTTCGTGTTCCTGGTGCTGCTGCCACTGGTGAGCTCCCAGTGCGTGAACCTGA
CCACCAGAACCCAGCTGCCACCTGCCTACACCAACTCCTTCACCAGGGGCGTGTACTACCCAGACAAGGT
GTTCAGATCCAGCGTGCTGCACTCTACCCAGGACCTGTTCCTGCCATTCTTCTCTAACGTGACCTGGTTC
CACGCCATCCACGTGTCTGGAACCAACGGCACCAAGAGATTCGACAACCCAGTGCTGCCATTCAACGACG
GCGTGTACTTCGCTTCTACCGAGAAGTCTAACATCATCAGGGGTTGGATCTTCGGAACCACCCTGGACTC
TAAGACCCAGTCTCTGCTGATCGTGAACAACGCTACCAACGTGGTGATCAAGGTGTGCGAGTTCCAGTTC
TGCAACGACCCATTCCTGGGAGTGTACTACCACAAGAACAACAAGTCTTGGATGGAAAGCGAGTTCAGGG
TGTACAGCTCTGCTAACAACTGCACCTTCGAGTACGTGTCTCAGCCTTTCCTGATGGACCTGGAAGGAAA
GCAGGGAAACTTCAAGAACCTGAGAGAGTTCGTGTTCAAGAACATCGACGGTTACTTCAAGATATACAGC
AAGCACACCCCAATCAACCTGGTGAGGGACCTGCCACAGGGTTTCTCTGCTCTGGAGCCCCTGGTGGACC
TGCCAATCGGCATCAACATCACCAGGTTCCAGACCCTGCTGGCTCTGCACAGGTCTTACCTGACCCCAGG
CGACAGCAGCTCTGGATGGACCGCCGGCGCCGCTGCTTACTACGTGGGATACCTGCAGCCAAGGACCTTC
CTGCTGAAGTACAACGAAAACGGCACCATCACCGACGCCGTGGACTGCGCTCTGGACCCACTGTCTGAGA
CCAAGTGCACCCTGAAGTCTTTCACCGTGGAAAAGGGAATCTACCAGACCAGCAACTTCCGCGTGCAGCC
CACCGAGTCTATCGTGAGATTCCCAAACATCACCAACCTGTGCCCATTCGGAGAAGTGTTCAACGCTACC
AGGTTCGCCAGCGTGTACGCTTGGAACAGGAAGAGAATCAGCAACTGCGTGGCCGACTACTCTGTGCTGT
ACAACTCTGCCTCCTTCTCCACCTTCAAGTGCTACGGCGTGTCCCCAACCAAGCTGAACGACCTGTGCTT
CACCAACGTGTACGCTGACTCCTTCGTGATCAGAGGAGACGAAGTGAGACAGATCGCTCCCGGTCAGACC
GGAAAGATCGCCGACTACAACTACAAGCTGCCAGACGACTTCACCGGTTGCGTGATCGCTTGGAACTCTA
ACAACCTGGACTCTAAGGTGGGAGGCAACTACAACTACCTGTACAGGCTGTTCCGCAAGAGCAACCTGAA
GCCTTTCGAAAGGGACATCAGCACCGAAATCTACCAGGCTGGATCTACCCCATGCAACGGAGTGAAAGGA
TTCAACTGCTACTTCCCTCTGCAGTCTTACGGATTCCAGCCAACCAACGGAGTGGGATACCAGCCATACA
GAGTGGTGGTGCTGTCTTTCGAGCTGCTGCACGCTCCTGCTACCGTGTGCGGACCAAAGAAGTCTACCAA
CCTGGTGAAGAACAAGTGCGTGAACTTCAACTTCAACGGACTGACCGGAACCGGAGTGCTGACCGAATCC
AACAAGAAGTTCCTGCCTTTCCAGCAGTTCGGTAGAGACATCGCCGACACCACCGACGCTGTGAGAGACC
CACAGACCCTGGAAATCCTGGACATCACCCCCTGCTCTTTCGGAGGAGTGAGCGTGATCACCCCAGGAAC
CAACACCTCCAACCAGGTGGCCGTGCTGTACCAGGACGTGAACTGCACCGAAGTGCCAGTGGCCATCCAC
GCTGACCAGCTGACCCCAACCTGGAGAGTGTACAGCACCGGATCTAACGTGTTCCAGACCCGTGCCGGCT
GCCTGATCGGAGCCGAGCACGTGAACAACTCCTACGAATGCGACATCCCAATCGGAGCTGGCATCTGCGC
TTCTTACCAGACCCAGACCAACAGCCCAAGAAGGGCCAGATCCGTGGCCTCTCAGAGCATCATCGCCTAC
ACCATGAGCCTGGGCGCTGAAAACAGCGTGGCTTACAGCAACAACTCTATCGCCATCCCAACCAACTTCA
CCATCTCTGTGACCACCGAAATCCTGCCAGTGAGCATGACCAAGACCAGCGTGGACTGCACCATGTACAT
CTGCGGAGACTCTACCGAATGCTCTAACCTGCTGCTGCAGTACGGCAGCTTCTGCACCCAGCTGAACCGC
GCTCTGACCGGAATCGCTGTGGAGCAGGACAAGAACACCCAGGAAGTGTTCGCTCAGGTGAAGCAGATAT
ACAAGACCCCACCTATCAAGGACTTCGGAGGATTCAACTTCTCTCAGATCCTGCCCGACCCATCTAAGCC
CTCTAAGAGGTCTTTCATCGAAGACCTGCTGTTCAACAAGGTGACCCTGGCCGACGCCGGTTTCATCAAG
CAGTACGGTGACTGCCTGGGAGACATCGCCGCTAGAGACCTGATCTGCGCCCAGAAGTTCAACGGTCTGA
CCGTGCTGCCACCACTGCTGACCGACGAGATGATCGCCCAGTACACCTCTGCCCTGCTGGCTGGAACCAT
CACCTCTGGTTGGACCTTCGGAGCTGGCGCCGCCCTGCAGATCCCATTCGCTATGCAGATGGCCTACCGT
TTCAACGGTATCGGAGTGACCCAGAACGTGCTGTACGAAAACCAGAAGCTGATCGCTAACCAGTTCAACT
CTGCTATCGGAAAGATCCAGGACTCCCTGTCCTCTACCGCTTCTGCCCTGGGAAAGCTGCAGGACGTGGT
GAACCAGAACGCCCAGGCCCTGAACACCCTGGTGAAGCAGCTGTCTTCTAACTTCGGAGCCATCTCCTCT
GTGCTGAACGACATCCTGTCTAGGCTGGACAAGGTGGAAGCCGAGGTGCAGATCGACAGACTGATCACCG
GAAGACTGCAGTCTCTGCAGACCTACGTGACCCAGCAGCTGATCAGGGCCGCTGAAATCAGAGCTTCTGC
CAACCTGGCTGCCACCAAGATGTCCGAATGCGTGCTGGGCCAGTCTAAGAGGGTGGACTTCTGCGGAAAG
GGATACCACCTGATGTCCTTCCCACAGTCTGCTCCACACGGAGTGGTGTTCCTGCACGTGACCTACGTGC
CCGCCCAGGAAAAGAACTTCACCACCGCCCCAGCTATCTGCCACGACGGAAAGGCTCACTTCCCCAGGGA
GGGAGTGTTCGTGTCTAACGGAACCCACTGGTTCGTGACCCAGAGGAACTTCTACGAGCCACAGATCATC
ACCACCGACAACACCTTCGTGTCTGGAAACTGCGACGTGGTGATCGGAATCGTGAACAACACCGTGTACG
ACCCACTGCAGCCAGAACTGGACTCTTTCAAGGAGGAACTGGACAAGTACTTCAAGAACCACACCTCTCC
AGACGTGGACCTGGGAGACATCTCCGGAATCAACGCCTCTGTGGTGAACATCCAGAAGGAAATCGACAGA
CTGAACGAGGTGGCCAAGAACCTGAACGAATCTCTGATCGACCTGCAGGAACTGGGAAAGTACGAGCAGT
ACATCAAGTGGCCCTGGTACATCTGGCTGGGTTTCATCGCTGGTCTGATCGCTATCGTGATGGTGACCAT
CATGCTGTGCTGCATGACCTCTTGCTGCTCTTGCCTGAAGGGATGCTGCTCTTGCGGATCTTGCTGCAAG
TTCGACGAGGACGACTCCGAGCCTGTGCTGAAGGGTGTGAAGCTGCACTACACCTACCCAACTTTCTTGT
ACAAAGTGGTTGATATCAAGGCCGCCGACATCACCAGCCTGTACAAGAAAGTGGGGTGGAGCCATCCCCA
GTTCGAGAAGGGCGGAGGATCTGGCGGCGGAAGCGGCGGAGGAAGCTGGTCCCACCCTCAGTTTGAGAAA
GGCACCGAGCTGGGCAGCACCATGGCCAGCTACCCCTACGACGTGCCCGACTACGCCAAGGACAACACCG
TGCCCCTGAAGCTGATCGCCCTGCTGGCCAACGGCGAGTTCCACTCTGGCGAGCAGCTGGGCGAGACACT
GGGCATGAGCAGAGCCGCCATCAACAAGCACATCCAGACCCTGCGGGACTGGGGCGTGGACGTGTTCACA
GTGCCCGGCAAGGGCTACAGCCTGCCCGAGCCCATCCAGCTGCTGAACGCCAAGCAGATCCTGGGCCAGC
TGGATGGCGGATCTGTGGCCGTGCTGCCCGTGATCGACAGCACCAACCAGTATCTGCTCGACCGGATCGG
CGAGCTGAAGTCCGGCGACGCCTGTATCGCCGAGTACCAGCAGGCCGGCAGAGGCGGCAGGGGCAGAAAG
TGGTTCAGCCCCTTCGGCGCCAACCTGTACCTGAGCATGTTCTGGAGACTGGAACAGGGCCCAGCCGCCG
CTATTGGCCTGAGCCTGGTCATCGGCATCGTGATGGCCGAGGTGCTGCGGAAGCTGGGCGCCGACAAAGT
GCGCGTGAAGTGGCCCAACGACCTGTATCTGCAGGACCGGAAGCTGGCCGGCATCCTGGTGGAACTGACC
GGCAAAACAGGCGACGCCGCCCAGATCGTGATCGGCGCTGGCATCAACATGGCCATGCGGCGGGTGGAAG
AGAGCGTGGTCAACCAGGGCTGGATCACCCTGCAGGAAGCCGGCATCAACCTGGACCGGAACACCCTGGC
CGCCATGCTGATCAGAGAGCTGAGAGCCGCCCTGGAACTGTTCGAGCAGGAAGGCCTGGCCCCCTACCTG
AGCAGATGGGAGAAGCTGGACAACTTCATCAACCGGCCCGTGAAACTGATCATCGGCGACAAAGAGATCT
TCGGCATCAGCCGGGGCATCGACAAGCAGGGGGCCCTGCTCCTGGAACAGGACGGCATCATCAAGCCCTG
GATGGGCGGCGAGATCAGCCTGCGGAGCGCCGAGAAGTGATGACTCGAGTCTAGAGGGCCCGTTTAAACC
CGCTGATCAGCCTCGACTGTGCCTTCTAGTTGCCAGCCATCTGTTGTTTGCCCCTCCCCCGTGCCTTCCT
TGACCCTGGAAGGTGCCACTCCCACTGTCCTTTCCTAATAAAATGAGGAAATTGCATCGCATTGTCTGAG
TAGGTGTCATTCTATTCTGGGGGGTGGGGTGGGGCAGGACAGCAAGGGGGAGGATTGGGAAGACAATAGC
AGGCATGCTGGGGATGCGGTGGGCTCTATGGCTTCTGAGGCGGAAAGAACCAGCTGGGGCTCTAGGGGGT
ATCCCC
[124 nt withheld, positions 8407-8530]
C
[91 nt withheld, positions 8532-8622]
AGGGTGATGGTTCACGTACCTAGAAGTTCCTATTCCGAAGTTCCTATTCTCTAGAAAGTATAGGAACTTC
CTTGGCCAAAAAGCCTGAACTCACCGCGACGTCTGTCGAGAAGTTTCTGATCGAAAAGTTCGACAGCGTC
TCCGACCTGATGCAGCTCTCGGAGGGCGAAGAATCTCGTGCTTTCAGCTTCGATGTAGGAGGGCGTGGAT
ATGTCCTGCGGGTAAATAGCTGCGCCGATGGTTTCTACAAAGATCGTTATGTTTATCGGCACTTTGCATC
GGCCGCGCTCCCGATTCCGGAAGTGCTTGACATTGGGGAATTCAGCGAGAGCCTGACCTATTGCATCTCC
CGCCGTGCACAGGGTGTCACGTTGCAAGACCTGCCTGAAACCGAACTGCCCGCTGTTCTGCAGCCGGTCG
CGGAGGCCATGGATGCGATCGCTGCGGCCGATCTTAGCCAGACGAGCGGGTTCGGCCCATTCGGACCGCA
AGGAATCGGTCAATACACTACATGGCGTGATTTCATATGCGCGATTGCTGATCCCCATGTGTATCACTGG
CAAACTGTGATGGACGACACCGTCAGTGCGTCCGTCGCGCAGGCTCTCGATGAGCTGATGCTTTGGGCCG
AGGACTGCCCCGAAGTCCGGCACCTCGTGCACGCGGATTTCGGCTCCAACAATGTCCTGACGGACAATGG
CCGCATAACAGCGGTCATTGACTGGAGCGAGGCGATGTTCGGGGATTCCCAATACGAGGTCGCCAACATC
TTCTTCTGGAGGCCGTGGTTGGCTTGTATGGAGCAGCAGACGCGCTACTTCGAGCGGAGGCATCCGGAGC
TTGCAGGATCGCCGCGGCTCCGGGCGTATATGCTCCGCATTGGTCTTGACCAACTCTATCAGAGCTTGGT
TGACGGCAATTTCGATGATGCAGCTTGGGCGCAGGGTCGATGCGACGCAATCGTCCGATCCGGAGCCGGG
ACTGTCGGGCGTACACAAATCGCCCGCAGAAGCGCGGCCGTCTGGACCGATGGCTGTGTAGAAGTACTCG
CCGATAGTGGAAACCGACGCCCCAGCACTCGTCCGAGGGCAAAGGAATAGCACGTACTACGAGATTTCGA
TTCCACCGCCGCCTTCTATGAAAGGTTGGGCTTCGGAATCGTTTTCCGGGACGCCGGCTGGATGATCCTC
CAGCGCGGGGATCTCATGCTGGAGTTCTTCGCCCACCCCAACTTGTTTATTGCAGCTTATAATGGTTACA
AATAAAGCAATAGCATCACAAATTTCACAAATAAAGCATTTTTTTCACTGCATTCTAGTTGTGGTTTGTC
CAAACTCATCAATGTATCTTATCATGTCTGTATACCGTCGACCTCTAGCTAGAGCTTGGCGTAATCATGG
TCATAGCTGTTTCCTGTGTGAAATTGTTATCCGCTCACAATTCCACACAACATACGAGCCGGAAGCATAA
AGTGTAAAGCCTGGGGTGCCTAATGAGTGAGCTAACTCACATTAATTGCGT
Features (pLannotate 1.2.2; 24 found; start..end, strand, type, name):
      6..98      -  CDS            lacI (fragment): lac repressor; lacI; The lac repressor binds to the lac operator to inhibit transcription in E. coli. This inhibition can be relieved by adding lactose or isopropyl-β-D-thiogalactopyranoside (IPTG).
    281..869     -  rep_origin     ori: high-copy-number ColE1/pMB1/pBR322/pUC origin of replication
   1040..1900    -  CDS            AmpR: β-lactamase; bla; confers resistance to ampicillin, carbenicillin, and related antibiotics
   1901..2005    -  promoter       AmpR promoter: bla
   2064..2116    -  misc_feature   bom (fragment): basis of mobility region from pBR322
   2271..2650    +  enhancer       CMV enhancer: human cytomegalovirus immediate early enhancer
   2651..2854    +  promoter       CMV promoter: human cytomegalovirus (CMV) immediate early promoter
   2856..2875    +  promoter       PLtetO-1 promoter (fragment): modified phage lambda PL promoter with tet operator sites (Lutz and Bujard, 1997)
   2877..2896    +  promoter       PLtetO-1 promoter (fragment): modified phage lambda PL promoter with tet operator sites (Lutz and Bujard, 1997)
   2904..2937    +  promoter       TRE3GV promoter (fragment): 3rd-generation Tet-responsive promoter that can be activated by binding of Tet-On® 3G, optimized for retroviral and lentiviral vectors
   3073..3090    +  protein_bind   attB1 (fragment): mutant version of attB; core recombination site for the Gateway® BP reaction BP Clonase™
   3096..6914    +  CDS            S: SPIKE_SARS2 - Experimental evidence at protein level: Swiss-Prot protein existence level 1. [Spike glycoprotein]: May down-regulate host tetherin (BST2) by lysosomal degradation, thereby counteracting its antiviral activity. From Severe acute respiratory syndrome coronavirus 2 (2019-nCoV) (SARS-CoV-2).
   6916..6940    -  protein_bind   attB2: mutant version of attB; recombination site for the Gateway® BP reaction BP Clonase™
   7128..8087    +  CDS            birA: BIRA_ECOLI - Also known as bioR, dhbB. Experimental evidence at protein level: Swiss-Prot protein existence level 1. Acts both as a biotin--[acetyl-CoA-carboxylase] ligase and a biotin-operon repressor. In the presence of ATP, BirA activates biotin to form the BirA-biotinyl-5'-adenylate (BirA-bio-5'-AMP or holoBirA) complex. HoloBirA can either transfer the biotinyl moiety to the biotin carboxyl carrier protein (BCCP) subunit of acetyl-CoA carboxylase, or bind to the biotin operator site and inhibit transcription of the operon. From Escherichia coli (strain K12).
   8137..8361    +  polyA_signal   bGH poly(A) signal: bovine growth hormone polyadenylation signal
   8365..8386    +  promoter       SV40 promoter (fragment): SV40 enhancer and early promoter
   8407..8640    +  rep_origin     f1 ori (fragment) (sequence partly withheld): f1 bacteriophage origin of replication; arrow indicates direction of (+) strand synthesis
   8645..8692    +  protein_bind   FRT: FLP-mediated recombination occurs in the 8-bp core sequence TCTAGAAA (Turan and Bode, 2011). FLP recombinase from the Saccharomyces cerevisiae 2μ plasmid
   8700..9722    +  CDS            HygR: aminoglycoside phosphotransferase from E. coli; aph(4)-Ia; confers resistance to hygromycin
   9732..9857    +  CDS            ble (fragment): BLE_KLEPN - Experimental evidence at protein level: Swiss-Prot protein existence level 1. Binding protein with a strong affinity to the bleomycin family of antibiotics. Binds to CL990; an antimitotic-antibiotic compound. From Klebsiella pneumoniae.
   9852..9973    +  polyA_signal   SV40 poly(A) signal: SV40 polyadenylation signal
  10046..10062   -  protein_bind   lac operator: The lac repressor binds to the lac operator to inhibit transcription in E. coli. This inhibition can be relieved by adding lactose or isopropyl-β-D-thiogalactopyranoside (IPTG). lac repressor encoded by lacI
  10070..10100   -  promoter       lac promoter: promoter for the E. coli lac operon
  10115..10136   -  protein_bind   CAP binding site: CAP binding activates transcription in the presence of cAMP. E. coli catabolite activator protein
