[The description below was written by a language model from this plasmid's Addgene catalogue record and pLannotate feature annotations shown in this document.]
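Description:
MAC-C Sars-CoV-2 S_E484K is a mammalian expression plasmid of about 10.1 kb that carries the SARS-CoV-2 spike glycoprotein with the E484K substitution in the MAC-tag-C Gateway destination backbone. It is propagated in E. coli at high copy from a ColE1/pUC-type origin under ampicillin selection. A partial f1 origin and lac promoter/operator remnants are also annotated as backbone leftovers.

The spike open reading frame lies between attB1 and attB2 sites, the scars of Gateway recombination, and is driven by the CMV enhancer and promoter. Short tet operator-like matches are annotated immediately downstream of the promoter, which suggests a tetracycline-regulatable CMV/TetO arrangement that would be repressed in cells expressing the Tet repressor, although the record does not say this explicitly. After attB2 the reading frame continues into the C-terminal MAC tag, and transcription ends at a bGH polyadenylation signal. The feature table detects only an E. coli BirA-derived biotin ligase portion of the tag and does not annotate any other tag components.

Further downstream, an FRT site directly precedes a hygromycin resistance gene that has an SV40 poly(A) signal. Only a small SV40 promoter fragment is annotated upstream of it. This layout is typical of Flp-mediated integration vectors, in which recombination at a genomic FRT site places the marker behind a resident promoter, so that hygromycin selects for stable, single-site integrants.

A biotin ligase fused to the spike protein allows proximity-dependent biotinylation of neighbouring host proteins. This fits the associated study, which mapped host protein interactions and responses across SARS-CoV-2 variants. The E484K construct therefore allows this spike variant to be compared with other forms of the protein.
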