Addgene plasmid #194836: MAC-C Sars-CoV-2 S_E484K
Purpose: Sars-CoV-2 S_E484K in MAC-C destination vector
Depositing lab: Markku Varjosalo. Depositing organization: University of Helsinki, Institute of Biotechnology. Publication: The comprehensive SARS-CoV-2 ‘hijackome’ knowledge base— reveals significant changes in host cell protein expression and activation by multiple SARS-CoV-2 variants. Varjosalo M, Huuskonen S, Liu X, Redchuk T, Salokas K, Lundberg R, Maljanen S, Belik M, Reinholm A, Kolehmainen P, Tripathi G, Laine P, Belanov S, Auvinen P, Vartiainen M, Laine L, Österlund P, Julkkunen I, Kakkola L. 10 May 2024, Research Square 10.21203/rs.3.rs-4322477/v1.
Backbone
  Vector backbone: MAC-tag-C (#108077)
  Vector type: Mammalian Expression
  Selectable markers: Hygromycin
Growth in bacteria
  Bacterial resistance: Ampicillin, 100 μg/mL
  Growth temperature: 37°C
  Growth strain: DH5alpha
  Copy number: High Copy
Gene/Insert
  Gene/Insert name: S_E484K (alt name: Spike protein E484K)
  Species: Sars-CoV-2
  Mutation: E484K
  Entrez Gene: S (a.k.a. GU280_gp02, spike glycoprotein)
  Tag / fusion protein: MAC-C (C terminal on backbone)
Terms and licenses: Academic/Nonprofit Terms; Industry Terms
Depositor comments: Please visit https://doi.org/10.21203/rs.3.rs-4322477/v1 for preprint.
How to cite: MAC-C Sars-CoV-2 S_E484K was a gift from Markku Varjosalo (Addgene plasmid # 194836 ; http://n2t.net/addgene:194836 ; RRID:Addgene_194836)
